Addgene plasmid #79145: pCAG-eCas9-GFP-U6-gRNA
Purpose: All-in-one CRISPR/Cas9 vector with high-fidelity eSpCas9 expression in human pluripotent stem cells
Depositing lab: Jizhong Zou. Depositing organization: National Heart, Lung, and Blood Institute (NHLBI).
Backbone
  Vector backbone: eSpCas9(1.1)
  Backbone manufacturer: Addgene #71814
  Total vector size (bp): 10243
  Modifications to backbone: Added 2A-GFP to the C-terminal of eSpCas9(1.1) and replaced CBh promoter with CAG promoter
  Vector type: Mammalian Expression, CRISPR
Growth in bacteria
  Bacterial resistance: Ampicillin, 100 μg/mL
  Growth temperature: 37°C
  Growth strain: DH5alpha
  Copy number: High Copy
Gene/Insert
  Gene/Insert name: eSpCas9(1.1)
  Promoter: CAG
  Tag / fusion protein: 2A-GFP (C terminal on insert)
  Cloning method: Restriction Enzyme; 5′ cloning site BbsI (not destroyed); 3′ cloning site BbsI (not destroyed)
  Sequencing primers: 5′ ACTATCATATGCTTACCGTAAC
Resource information
  A portion of this plasmid was derived from a plasmid made by: This plasmid was modified from Addgene plasmid #71814 and contains GFP cassette.
Terms and licenses: Academic/Nonprofit Terms; Industry Terms: Not Available to Industry
How to cite: pCAG-eCas9-GFP-U6-gRNA was a gift from Jizhong Zou (Addgene plasmid # 79145 ; http://n2t.net/addgene:79145 ; RRID:Addgene_79145)
