[The description below was written by a language model from this plasmid's Addgene catalogue record and pLannotate feature annotations shown in this document.]
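Description:
pCAG-eCas9-GFP-U6-gRNA is a 10,243 bp all-in-one mammalian CRISPR/Cas9 expression plasmid derived from the eSpCas9(1.1) vector and intended for genome editing in human pluripotent stem cells. It is maintained in E. coli as a high-copy plasmid through a ColE1/pUC-type origin and selected with ampicillin via the β-lactamase gene. An f1 phage origin is also present, along with short annotated fragments of bom and rop that appear to be backbone remnants. A single AAV2 inverted terminal repeat lies downstream of the expression cassette. With only one ITR annotated, it is best regarded as a leftover from the parental vector lineage rather than a functional packaging element.

The plasmid carries two transcription units. A human U6 RNA polymerase III promoter sits upstream of the S. pyogenes guide RNA scaffold, and retained BbsI sites allow a target-specific spacer to be inserted between them. The annotation also reports a second, partial scaffold fragment immediately after the full one. The nuclease unit is driven by the CAG promoter (CMV enhancer, chicken β-actin promoter and chimeric intron), which replaced the original CBh promoter. It expresses eSpCas9(1.1), the enhanced-specificity variant of SpCas9 designed to reduce off-target cleavage; the annotation software labels this coding region as N- and C-terminal portions of Cas9. The coding sequence ends in a nucleoplasmin nuclear localization signal and is joined through a 2A peptide to EGFP, followed by a bGH polyadenylation signal. The 2A element itself is recorded in the catalogue but not annotated in the feature table. Because Cas9 and EGFP come from one transcript as separate proteins, green fluorescence marks transfected cells, allowing them to be identified or enriched.
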