Features (pLannotate 1.2.2; 19 found; start..end, strand, type, name):
      1..241     +  promoter       U6 promoter: RNA polymerase III promoter for human U6 snRNA
    268..343     +  misc_RNA       gRNA scaffold: guide RNA scaffold for the Streptococcus pyogenes CRISPR/Cas9 system
    350..393     +  misc_RNA       gRNA scaffold (fragment): guide RNA scaffold for the Streptococcus pyogenes CRISPR/Cas9 system
    523..826     +  enhancer       CMV enhancer: human cytomegalovirus immediate early enhancer
    828..1105    +  promoter       chicken β-actin promoter: No description available
   1107..2124    +  intron         chimeric intron: chimera between introns from chicken β-actin and rabbit β-globin
   2325..3926    +  CDS            Cas9(N): N-terminal portion of Streptococcus pyogenes Cas9 (Zetsche et al., 2015)
   3927..6425    +  CDS            Cas9(C): C-terminal portion of Streptococcus pyogenes Cas9 (Zetsche et al., 2015)
   6426..6473    +  CDS            nucleoplasmin NLS: bipartite nuclear localization signal from nucleoplasmin
   6543..7256    +  CDS            EGFP: EGFP is a basic (constitutively fluorescent) green fluorescent protein published in 1996, derived from Aequorea victoria. It is reported to be a rapidly-maturing weak dimer with moderate acid sensitivity.
   7290..7401    +  polyA_signal   bGH poly(A) signal: bovine growth hormone polyadenylation signal
   7506..7646    +  repeat_region  AAV2 ITR: inverted terminal repeat of adeno-associated virus serotype 2 inverted
   7651..7702    -  misc_feature   bom (fragment): basis of mobility region from pBR322
   7721..8176    +  rep_origin     f1 ori (sequence partly withheld): f1 bacteriophage origin of replication; arrow indicates direction of (+) strand synthesis
   8177..8226    -  misc_feature   bom (fragment): basis of mobility region from pBR322
   8328..8363    -  CDS            rop (fragment): Rop protein, which maintains plasmids at low copy number; rop
   8458..8562    +  promoter       AmpR promoter: bla
   8563..9423    +  CDS            AmpR: β-lactamase; bla; confers resistance to ampicillin, carbenicillin, and related antibiotics
   9594..10182   +  rep_origin     ori: high-copy-number ColE1/pMB1/pBR322/pUC origin of replication
>Addgene plasmid #79145 | pCAG-eCas9-GFP-U6-gRNA | addgene full sequence | sequence record 182555 | Addgene NGS Result
GAGGGCCTATTTCCCATGATTCCTTCATATTTGCATATACGATACAAGGCTGTTAGAGAGATAATTGGAA
TTAATTTGACTGTAAACACAAAGATATTAGTACAAAATACGTGACGTAGAAAGTAATAATTTCTTGGGTA
GTTTGCAGTTTTAAAATTATGTTTTAAAATGGACTATCATATGCTTACCGTAACTTGAAAGTATTTCGAT
TTCTTGGCTTTATATATCTTGTGGAAAGGACGAAACACCGGGTCTTCGAGAAGACCTGTTTTAGAGCTAG
AAATAGCAAGTTAAAATAAGGCTAGTCCGTTATCAACTTGAAAAAGTGGCACCGAGTCGGTGCTTTTTTG
TTTTAGAGCTAGAAATAGCAAGTTAAAATAAGGCTAGTCCGTTTTTAGCGCGTGCGCCAATTCTGCAGAC
AAATGGCTCTAGTAACGGCCGCCAGTGTGCTGGAATTCAGGCTAGTTATTAATAGTAATCAATTACGGGG
TCATTAGTTCATAGCCCATATATGGAGTTCCGCGTTACATAACTTACGGTAAATGGCCCGCCTGGCTGAC
CGCCCAACGACCCCCGCCCATTGACGTCAATAATGACGTATGTTCCCATAGTAACGCCAATAGGGACTTT
CCATTGACGTCAATGGGTGGAGTATTTACGGTAAACTGCCCACTTGGCAGTACATCAAGTGTATCATATG
CCAAGTACGCCCCCTATTGACGTCAATGACGGTAAATGGCCCGCCTGGCATTATGCCCAGTACATGACCT
TATGGGACTTTCCTACTTGGCAGTACATCTACGTATTAGTCATCGCTATTACCATGGTCGAGGTGAGCCC
CACGTTCTGCTTCACTCTCCCCATCTCCCCCCCCTCCCCACCCCCAATTTTGTATTTATTTATTTTTTAA
TTATTTTGTGCAGCGATGGGGGCGGGGGGGGGGGGGGGGCGCGCGCCAGGCGGGGCGGGGCGGGGCGAGG
GGCGGGGCGGGGCGAGGCGGAGAGGTGCGGCGGCAGCCAATCAGAGCGGCGCGCTCCGAAAGTTTCCTTT
TATGGCGAGGCGGCGGCGGCGGCGGCCCTATAAAAAGCGAAGCGCGCGGCGGGCGGGGAGTCGCTGCGAC
GCTGCCTTCGCCCCGTGCCCCGCTCCGCCGCCGCCTCGCGCCGCCCGCCCCGGCTCTGACTGACCGCGTT
ACTCCCACAGGTGAGCGGGCGGGACGGCCCTTCTCCTCCGGGCTGTAATTAGCGCTTGGTTTAATGACGG
CTTGTTTCTTTTCTGTGGCTGCGTGAAAGCCTTGAGGGGCTCCGGGAGGGCCCTTTGTGCGGGGGGAGCG
GCTCGGGGGGTGCGTGCGTGTGTGTGTGCGTGGGGAGCGCCGCGTGCGGCTCCGCGCTGCCCGGCGGCTG
TGAGCGCTGCGGGCGCGGCGCGGGGCTTTGTGCGCTCCGCAGTGTGCGCGAGGGGAGCGCGGCCGGGGGC
GGTGCCCCGCGGTGCGGGGGGGGCTGCGAGGGGAACAAAGGCTGCGTGCGGGGTGTGTGCGTGGGGGGGT
GAGCAGGGGGTGTGGGCGCGTCGGTCGGGCTGCAACCCCCCCTGCACCCCCCTCCCCGAGTTGCTGAGCA
CGGCCCGGCTTCGGGTGCGGGGCTCCGTACGGGGCGTGGCGCGGGGCTCGCCGTGCCGGGCGGGGGGTGG
CGGCAGGTGGGGGTGCCGGGCGGGGCGGGGCCGCCTCGGGCCGGGGAGGGCTCGGGGGAGGGGCGCGGCG
GCCCCCGGAGCGCCGGCGGCTGTCGAGGCGCGGCGAGCCGCAGCCATTGCCTTTTATGGTAATCGTGCGA
GAGGGCGCAGGGACTTCCTTTGTCCCAAATCTGTGCGGAGCCGAAATCTGGGAGGCGCCGCCGCACCCCC
TCTAGCGGGCGCGGGGCGAAGCGGTGCGGCGCCGGCAGGAAGGAAATGGGCGGGGAGGGCCTTCGTGCGT
CGCCGCGCCGCCGTCCCCTTCTCCCTCTCCAGCCTCGGGGCTGTCCGCGGGGGGACGGCTGCCTTCGGGG
GGGACGGGGCAGGGCGGGGTTCGGCTTCTGGCGTGTGACCGGCGGCTCTAGAGCCTCTGCTAACCATGTT
CATGCCTTCTTCTTTTTCCTACAGCTCCTGGGCAACGTGCTGGTTATTGTGCTGTCTCATCATTTTGGCA
AAGAATTCCTGAATTCTGCAGATCCGGTGCCACCATGGACTATAAGGACCACGACGGAGACTACAAGGAT
CATGATATTGATTACAAAGACGATGACGATAAGATGGCCCCAAAGAAGAAGCGGAAGGTCGGTATCCACG
GAGTCCCAGCAGCCGACAAGAAGTACAGCATCGGCCTGGACATCGGCACCAACTCTGTGGGCTGGGCCGT
GATCACCGACGAGTACAAGGTGCCCAGCAAGAAATTCAAGGTGCTGGGCAACACCGACCGGCACAGCATC
AAGAAGAACCTGATCGGAGCCCTGCTGTTCGACAGCGGCGAAACAGCCGAGGCCACCCGGCTGAAGAGAA
CCGCCAGAAGAAGATACACCAGACGGAAGAACCGGATCTGCTATCTGCAAGAGATCTTCAGCAACGAGAT
GGCCAAGGTGGACGACAGCTTCTTCCACAGACTGGAAGAGTCCTTCCTGGTGGAAGAGGATAAGAAGCAC
GAGCGGCACCCCATCTTCGGCAACATCGTGGACGAGGTGGCCTACCACGAGAAGTACCCCACCATCTACC
ACCTGAGAAAGAAACTGGTGGACAGCACCGACAAGGCCGACCTGCGGCTGATCTATCTGGCCCTGGCCCA
CATGATCAAGTTCCGGGGCCACTTCCTGATCGAGGGCGACCTGAACCCCGACAACAGCGACGTGGACAAG
CTGTTCATCCAGCTGGTGCAGACCTACAACCAGCTGTTCGAGGAAAACCCCATCAACGCCAGCGGCGTGG
ACGCCAAGGCCATCCTGTCTGCCAGACTGAGCAAGAGCAGACGGCTGGAAAATCTGATCGCCCAGCTGCC
CGGCGAGAAGAAGAATGGCCTGTTCGGAAACCTGATTGCCCTGAGCCTGGGCCTGACCCCCAACTTCAAG
AGCAACTTCGACCTGGCCGAGGATGCCAAACTGCAGCTGAGCAAGGACACCTACGACGACGACCTGGACA
ACCTGCTGGCCCAGATCGGCGACCAGTACGCCGACCTGTTTCTGGCCGCCAAGAACCTGTCCGACGCCAT
CCTGCTGAGCGACATCCTGAGAGTGAACACCGAGATCACCAAGGCCCCCCTGAGCGCCTCTATGATCAAG
AGATACGACGAGCACCACCAGGACCTGACCCTGCTGAAAGCTCTCGTGCGGCAGCAGCTGCCTGAGAAGT
ACAAAGAGATTTTCTTCGACCAGAGCAAGAACGGCTACGCCGGCTACATTGACGGCGGAGCCAGCCAGGA
AGAGTTCTACAAGTTCATCAAGCCCATCCTGGAAAAGATGGACGGCACCGAGGAACTGCTCGTGAAGCTG
AACAGAGAGGACCTGCTGCGGAAGCAGCGGACCTTCGACAACGGCAGCATCCCCCACCAGATCCACCTGG
GAGAGCTGCACGCCATTCTGCGGCGGCAGGAAGATTTTTACCCATTCCTGAAGGACAACCGGGAAAAGAT
CGAGAAGATCCTGACCTTCCGCATCCCCTACTACGTGGGCCCTCTGGCCAGGGGAAACAGCAGATTCGCC
TGGATGACCAGAAAGAGCGAGGAAACCATCACCCCCTGGAACTTCGAGGAAGTGGTGGACAAGGGCGCTT
CCGCCCAGAGCTTCATCGAGCGGATGACCAACTTCGATAAGAACCTGCCCAACGAGAAGGTGCTGCCCAA
GCACAGCCTGCTGTACGAGTACTTCACCGTGTATAACGAGCTGACCAAAGTGAAATACGTGACCGAGGGA
ATGAGAAAGCCCGCCTTCCTGAGCGGCGAGCAGAAAAAGGCCATCGTGGACCTGCTGTTCAAGACCAACC
GGAAAGTGACCGTGAAGCAGCTGAAAGAGGACTACTTCAAGAAAATCGAGTGCTTCGACTCCGTGGAAAT
CTCCGGCGTGGAAGATCGGTTCAACGCCTCCCTGGGCACATACCACGATCTGCTGAAAATTATCAAGGAC
AAGGACTTCCTGGACAATGAGGAAAACGAGGACATTCTGGAAGATATCGTGCTGACCCTGACACTGTTTG
AGGACAGAGAGATGATCGAGGAACGGCTGAAAACCTATGCCCACCTGTTCGACGACAAAGTGATGAAGCA
GCTGAAGCGGCGGAGATACACCGGCTGGGGCAGGCTGAGCCGGAAGCTGATCAACGGCATCCGGGACAAG
CAGTCCGGCAAGACAATCCTGGATTTCCTGAAGTCCGACGGCTTCGCCAACAGAAACTTCATGCAGCTGA
TCCACGACGACAGCCTGACCTTTAAAGAGGACATCCAGAAAGCCCAGGTGTCCGGCCAGGGCGATAGCCT
GCACGAGCACATTGCCAATCTGGCCGGCAGCCCCGCCATTAAGAAGGGCATCCTGCAGACAGTGAAGGTG
GTGGACGAGCTCGTGAAAGTGATGGGCCGGCACAAGCCCGAGAACATCGTGATCGAAATGGCCAGAGAGA
ACCAGACCACCCAGAAGGGACAGAAGAACAGCCGCGAGAGAATGAAGCGGATCGAAGAGGGCATCAAAGA
GCTGGGCAGCCAGATCCTGAAAGAACACCCCGTGGAAAACACCCAGCTGCAGAACGAGAAGCTGTACCTG
TACTACCTGCAGAATGGGCGGGATATGTACGTGGACCAGGAACTGGACATCAACCGGCTGTCCGACTACG
ATGTGGACCATATCGTGCCTCAGAGCTTTCTGGCCGACGACTCCATCGACAACAAGGTGCTGACCAGAAG
CGACAAGAACCGGGGCAAGAGCGACAACGTGCCCTCCGAAGAGGTCGTGAAGAAGATGAAGAACTACTGG
CGGCAGCTGCTGAACGCCAAGCTGATTACCCAGAGAAAGTTCGACAATCTGACCAAGGCCGAGAGAGGCG
GCCTGAGCGAACTGGATAAGGCCGGCTTCATCAAGAGACAGCTGGTGGAAACCCGGCAGATCACAAAGCA
CGTGGCACAGATCCTGGACTCCCGGATGAACACTAAGTACGACGAGAATGACAAGCTGATCCGGGAAGTG
AAAGTGATCACCCTGAAGTCCAAGCTGGTGTCCGATTTCCGGAAGGATTTCCAGTTTTACAAAGTGCGCG
AGATCAACAACTACCACCACGCCCACGACGCCTACCTGAACGCCGTCGTGGGAACCGCCCTGATCAAAAA
GTACCCTGCGCTGGAAAGCGAGTTCGTGTACGGCGACTACAAGGTGTACGACGTGCGGAAGATGATCGCC
AAGAGCGAGCAGGAAATCGGCAAGGCTACCGCCAAGTACTTCTTCTACAGCAACATCATGAACTTTTTCA
AGACCGAGATTACCCTGGCCAACGGCGAGATCCGGAAGGCGCCTCTGATCGAGACAAACGGCGAAACCGG
GGAGATCGTGTGGGATAAGGGCCGGGATTTTGCCACCGTGCGGAAAGTGCTGAGCATGCCCCAAGTGAAT
ATCGTGAAAAAGACCGAGGTGCAGACAGGCGGCTTCAGCAAAGAGTCTATCCTGCCCAAGAGGAACAGCG
ATAAGCTGATCGCCAGAAAGAAGGACTGGGACCCTAAGAAGTACGGCGGCTTCGACAGCCCCACCGTGGC
CTATTCTGTGCTGGTGGTGGCCAAAGTGGAAAAGGGCAAGTCCAAGAAACTGAAGAGTGTGAAAGAGCTG
CTGGGGATCACCATCATGGAAAGAAGCAGCTTCGAGAAGAATCCCATCGACTTTCTGGAAGCCAAGGGCT
ACAAAGAAGTGAAAAAGGACCTGATCATCAAGCTGCCTAAGTACTCCCTGTTCGAGCTGGAAAACGGCCG
GAAGAGAATGCTGGCCTCTGCCGGCGAACTGCAGAAGGGAAACGAACTGGCCCTGCCCTCCAAATATGTG
AACTTCCTGTACCTGGCCAGCCACTATGAGAAGCTGAAGGGCTCCCCCGAGGATAATGAGCAGAAACAGC
TGTTTGTGGAACAGCACAAGCACTACCTGGACGAGATCATCGAGCAGATCAGCGAGTTCTCCAAGAGAGT
GATCCTGGCCGACGCTAATCTGGACAAAGTGCTGTCCGCCTACAACAAGCACCGGGATAAGCCCATCAGA
GAGCAGGCCGAGAATATCATCCACCTGTTTACCCTGACCAATCTGGGAGCCCCTGCCGCCTTCAAGTACT
TTGACACCACCATCGACCGGAAGAGGTACACCAGCACCAAAGAGGTGCTGGACGCCACCCTGATCCACCA
GAGCATCACCGGCCTGTACGAGACACGGATCGACCTGTCTCAGCTGGGAGGCGACAAAAGGCCGGCGGCC
ACGAAAAAGGCCGGCCAGGCAAAAAAGAAAAAGGAATTCGGCAGTGGAGAGGGCAGAGGAAGTCTGCTAA
CATGCGGTGACGTCGAGGAGAATCCTGGCCCAGTGAGCAAGGGCGAGGAGCTGTTCACCGGGGTGGTGCC
CATCCTGGTCGAGCTGGACGGCGACGTAAACGGCCACAAGTTCAGCGTGTCCGGCGAGGGCGAGGGCGAT
GCCACCTACGGCAAGCTGACCCTGAAGTTCATCTGCACCACCGGCAAGCTGCCCGTGCCCTGGCCCACCC
TCGTGACCACCCTGACCTACGGCGTGCAGTGCTTCAGCCGCTACCCCGACCACATGAAGCAGCACGACTT
CTTCAAGTCCGCCATGCCCGAAGGCTACGTCCAGGAGCGCACCATCTTCTTCAAGGACGACGGCAACTAC
AAGACCCGCGCCGAGGTGAAGTTCGAGGGCGACACCCTGGTGAACCGCATCGAGCTGAAGGGCATCGACT
TCAAGGAGGACGGCAACATCCTGGGGCACAAGCTGGAGTACAACTACAACAGCCACAACGTCTATATCAT
GGCCGACAAGCAGAAGAACGGCATCAAGGTGAACTTCAAGATCCGCCACAACATCGAGGACGGCAGCGTG
CAGCTCGCCGACCACTACCAGCAGAACACCCCCATCGGCGACGGCCCCGTGCTGCTGCCCGACAACCACT
ACCTGAGCACCCAGTCCGCCCTGAGCAAAGACCCCAACGAGAAGCGCGATCACATGGTCCTGCTGGAGTT
CGTGACCGCCGCCGGGATCACTCTCGGCATGGACGAGCTGTACAAGGAATTCTAACTAGAGCTCGCTGAT
CAGCCTCGACTGTGCCTTCTAGTTGCCAGCCATCTGTTGTTTGCCCCTCCCCCGTGCCTTCCTTGACCCT
GGAAGGTGCCACTCCCACTGTCCTTTCCTAATAAAATGAGGAAATTGCATCGCATTGTCTGAGTAGGTGT
CATTCTATTCTGGGGGGTGGGGTGGGGCAGGACAGCAAGGGGGAGGATTGGGAAGAGAATAGCAGGCATG
CTGGGGAGCGGCCGCAGGAACCCCTAGTGATGGAGTTGGCCACTCCCTCTCTGCGCGCTCGCTCGCTCAC
TGAGGCCGGGCGACCAAAGGTCGCCCGACGCCCGGGCTTTGCCCGGGCGGCCTCAGTGAGCGAGCGAGCG
CGCAGCTGCCTGCAGGGGCGCCTGATGCGGTATTTTCTCCTTACGCATCTGTGCGGTATTTCACACCGCA
TA
[95 nt withheld, positions 7703-7797]
T
[46 nt withheld, positions 7799-7844]
C
[141 nt withheld, positions 7846-7986]
CCTTTGACGTTGGAGTCCACGTTCTTT
[37 nt withheld, positions 8014-8050]
ACTCTATCTCGGGCTATTCTTTTGATTTATAAGGGATTTTGCCGATTTCGGTCTATTGGTTAAAAAATGA
GCTGATTTAACAAAAATTTAACGCGAATTTTAACAAAATATTAACGTTTACAATTTTATGGTGCACTCTC
AGTACAATCTGCTCTGATGCCGCATAGTTAAGCCAGCCCCGACACCCGCCAACACCCGCTGACGCGCCCT
GACGGGCTTGTCTGCTCCCGGCATCCGCTTACAGACAAGCTGTGACCGTCTCCGGGAGCTGCATGTGTCA
GAGGTTTTCACCGTCATCACCGAAACGCGCGAGACGAAAGGGCCTCGTGATACGCCTATTTTTATAGGTT
AATGTCATGATAATAATGGTTTCTTAGACGTCAGGTGGCACTTTTCGGGGAAATGTGCGCGGAACCCCTA
TTTGTTTATTTTTCTAAATACATTCAAATATGTATCCGCTCATGAGACAATAACCCTGATAAATGCTTCA
ATAATATTGAAAAAGGAAGAGTATGAGTATTCAACATTTCCGTGTCGCCCTTATTCCCTTTTTTGCGGCA
TTTTGCCTTCCTGTTTTTGCTCACCCAGAAACGCTGGTGAAAGTAAAAGATGCTGAAGATCAGTTGGGTG
CACGAGTGGGTTACATCGAACTGGATCTCAACAGCGGTAAGATCCTTGAGAGTTTTCGCCCCGAAGAACG
TTTTCCAATGATGAGCACTTTTAAAGTTCTGCTATGTGGCGCGGTATTATCCCGTATTGACGCCGGGCAA
GAGCAACTCGGTCGCCGCATACACTATTCTCAGAATGACTTGGTTGAGTACTCACCAGTCACAGAAAAGC
ATCTTACGGATGGCATGACAGTAAGAGAATTATGCAGTGCTGCCATAACCATGAGTGATAACACTGCGGC
CAACTTACTTCTGACAACGATCGGAGGACCGAAGGAGCTAACCGCTTTTTTGCACAACATGGGGGATCAT
GTAACTCGCCTTGATCGTTGGGAACCGGAGCTGAATGAAGCCATACCAAACGACGAGCGTGACACCACGA
TGCCTGTAGCAATGGCAACAACGTTGCGCAAACTATTAACTGGCGAACTACTTACTCTAGCTTCCCGGCA
ACAATTAATAGACTGGATGGAGGCGGATAAAGTTGCAGGACCACTTCTGCGCTCGGCCCTTCCGGCTGGC
TGGTTTATTGCTGATAAATCTGGAGCCGGTGAGCGTGGAAGCCGCGGTATCATTGCAGCACTGGGGCCAG
ATGGTAAGCCCTCCCGTATCGTAGTTATCTACACGACGGGGAGTCAGGCAACTATGGATGAACGAAATAG
ACAGATCGCTGAGATAGGTGCCTCACTGATTAAGCATTGGTAACTGTCAGACCAAGTTTACTCATATATA
CTTTAGATTGATTTAAAACTTCATTTTTAATTTAAAAGGATCTAGGTGAAGATCCTTTTTGATAATCTCA
TGACCAAAATCCCTTAACGTGAGTTTTCGTTCCACTGAGCGTCAGACCCCGTAGAAAAGATCAAAGGATC
TTCTTGAGATCCTTTTTTTCTGCGCGTAATCTGCTGCTTGCAAACAAAAAAACCACCGCTACCAGCGGTG
GTTTGTTTGCCGGATCAAGAGCTACCAACTCTTTTTCCGAAGGTAACTGGCTTCAGCAGAGCGCAGATAC
CAAATACTGTTCTTCTAGTGTAGCCGTAGTTAGGCCACCACTTCAAGAACTCTGTAGCACCGCCTACATA
CCTCGCTCTGCTAATCCTGTTACCAGTGGCTGCTGCCAGTGGCGATAAGTCGTGTCTTACCGGGTTGGAC
TCAAGACGATAGTTACCGGATAAGGCGCAGCGGTCGGGCTGAACGGGGGGTTCGTGCACACAGCCCAGCT
TGGAGCGAACGACCTACACCGAACTGAGATACCTACAGCGTGAGCTATGAGAAAGCGCCACGCTTCCCGA
AGGGAGAAAGGCGGACAGGTATCCGGTAAGCGGCAGGGTCGGAACAGGAGAGCGCACGAGGGAGCTTCCA
GGGGGAAACGCCTGGTATCTTTATAGTCCTGTCGGGTTTCGCCACCTCTGACTTGAGCGTCGATTTTTGT
GATGCTCGTCAGGGGGGCGGAGCCTATGGAAAAACGCCAGCAACGCGGCCTTTTTACGGTTCCTGGCCTT
TTGCTGGCCTTTTGCTCACATGT
