>Addgene plasmid #79145 | pCAG-eCas9-GFP-U6-gRNA | addgene partial sequence | sequence record 150779 | pCAG-F 5'-GCAACGTGCTGGTTATTGTG-3'
AAGAATTCCTGAATTCTGCAGATCCGGTGCCACCATGGACTATAAGGACCACGACGGAGACTACAAGGAT
CATGATATTGATTACAAAGACGATGACGATAAGATGGCCCCAAAGAAGAAGCGGAAGGTCGGTATCCACG
GAGTCCCAGCAGCCGACAAGAAGTACAGCATCGGCCTGGACATCGGCACCAACTCTGTGGGCTGGGCCGT
GATCACCGACGAGTACAAGGTGCCCAGCAAGAAATTCAAGGTGCTGGGCAACACCGACCGGCACAGCATC
AAGAAGAACCTGATCGGAGCCCTGCTGTTCGACAGCGGCGAAACAGCCGAGGCCACCCGGCTGAAGAGAA
CCGCCAGAAGAAGATACACCAGACGGAAGAACCGGATCTGCTATCTGCAAGAGATCTTCAGCAACGAGAT
GGCCAAGGTGGACGACAGCTTCTTCCACAGACTGGAAGAGTCCTTCCTGGTGGAAGAGGATAAGAAGCAC
GAGCGGCACCCCATCTTCGGCAACATCGTGGACGAGGTGGCCTACCACGAGAAGTACCCCACCATCTACC
ACCTGAGAAAGAAACTGGTGGACAGCACCGACAAGGCCGACCTGCGGCTGATCTATCTGGCCCTGGCCCA
CATGATCAAGTTCCGGGGCCACTTCCTGATCGAGGGCGACCTGAACCCCGACAACAGCGACGTGGACAAG
CTGTTCATCCAGCTGGTGCAGACCTACAACCAGCTGTTCGAGGAAAACCCCATCAACGCCAGCGGCGTGG
ACGCCAAGGCCATCCTGTCTGCCAGACTGAGCAAGAGCAGACGGCTGGAAAATCTGATCGCCCAGCTGCC
CGGCGAGAAGAAGAATGGCCTGTTCGGAAACCTGATTGCCCTGAGCCTGGGCCTGACCCCCAACTTCAAG
AGC
