>Addgene plasmid #79145 | pCAG-eCas9-GFP-U6-gRNA | addgene partial sequence | sequence record 150780 | pBR322ori-F 5'-GGGAAACGCCTGGTATCTTT-3'
GCCACCTCTGACTTGAGCGTCGATTTTTGTGATGCTCGTCAGGGGGGCGGAGCCTATGGAAAAACGCCAG
CAACGCGGCCTTTTTACGGTTCCTGGCCTTTTGCTGGCCTTTTGCTCACATGTGAGGGCCTATTTCCCAT
GATTCCTTCATATTTGCATATACGATACAAGGCTGTTAGAGAGATAATTGGAATTAATTTGACTGTAAAC
ACAAAGATATTAGTACAAAATACGTGACGTAGAAAGTAATAATTTCTTGGGTAGTTTGCAGTTTTAAAAT
TATGTTTTAAAATGGACTATCATATGCTTACCGTAACTTGAAAGTATTTCGATTTCTTGGCTTTATATAT
CTTGTGGAAAGGACGAAACACCGGGTCTTCGAGAAGACCTGTTTTAGAGCTAGAAATAGCAAGTTAAAAT
AAGGCTAGTCCGTTATCAACTTGAAAAAGTGGCACCGAGTCGGTGCTTTTTTGTTTTAGAGCTAGAAATA
GCAAGTTAAAATAAGGCTAGTCCGTTTTTAGCGCGTGCGCCAATTCTGCAGACAAATGGCTCTAGTAACG
GCCGCCAGTGTGCTGGAATTCAGGCTAGTTATTAATAGTAATCAATTACGGGGTCATTAGTTCATAGCCC
ATATATGGAGTTCCGCGTTACATAACTTACGGTAAATGGCCCGCCTGGCTGACCGCCCAACGACCCCCGC
CCATTGACGTCAATAATGACGTATGTTCCCATAGTAACGCCAATAGGGACTTTCCATTGACGTCAATGGG
TGGAGTATTTACGGTAAACTGCCCACTTGGCAGTACATCAAGTGTATCATATGCCAAGTACGCCCCCTAT
TGACGTCAATGACGGTAAATGGCCCGCCTGGCATTATGCCCAGTACATGACCTTATGGGACTTTCCTACT
TGGCAGTACATCTACGTATTAGTCATCGCTATTACCATGGTCGAGGTGAGCCCCACGTTCTGCTTCACTC
TCCCCATCTCCCCCCC
