>Addgene plasmid #79145 | pCAG-eCas9-GFP-U6-gRNA | addgene partial sequence | sequence record 150782 | EXFP-R 5'-GTCTTGTAGTTGCCGTCGTC-3'
TGCGCTCCTGGACGTAGCCTTCGGGCATGGCGGACTTGAAGAAGTCGTGCTGCTTCATGTGGTCGGGGTA
GCGGCTGAAGCACTGCACGCCGTAGGTCAGGGTGGTCACGAGGGTGGGCCAGGGCACGGGCAGCTTGCCG
GTGGTGCAGATGAACTTCAGGGTCAGCTTGCCGTAGGTGGCATCGCCCTCGCCCTCGCCGGACACGCTGA
ACTTGTGGCCGTTTACGTCGCCGTCCAGCTCGACCAGGATGGGCACCACCCCGGTGAACAGCTCCTCGCC
CTTGCTCACTGGGCCAGGATTCTCCTCGACGTCACCGCATGTTAGCAGACTTCCTCTGCCCTCTCCACTG
CCGAATTCCTTTTTCTTTTTTGCCTGGCCGGCCTTTTTCGTGGCCGCCGGCCTTTTGTCGCCTCCCAGCT
GAGACAGGTCGATCCGTGTCTCGTACAGGCCGGTGATGCTCTGGTGGATCAGGGTGGCGTCCAGCACCTC
TTTGGTGCTGGTGTACCTCTTCCGGTCGATGGTGGTGTCAAAGTACTTGAAGGCGGCAGGGGCTCCCAGA
TTGGTCAGGGTAAACAGGTGGATGATATTCTCGGCCTGCTCTCTGATGGGCTTATCCCGGTGCTTGTTGT
AGGCGGACAGCACTTTGTCCAGATTAGCGTCGGCCAGGATCACTCTCTTGGAGAACTCGCTGATCTGCTC
GATGATCTCGTCCAGGTAGTGCTTGTGCTGTTCCACAAACAGCTGTTTCTGCTCATTATCCTCGGGGGAG
CCCTTCAGCTTCTCATAGTGGCTGGCCAGGTACAGGAAGTTCACATATTTGGAGGGCAGGGCCAGTTCGT
TTCCCTTCTGCAGTTCGCCG
