>Addgene plasmid #79145 | pCAG-eCas9-GFP-U6-gRNA | addgene partial sequence | sequence record 150785 | SpCas9-F2 5'-GATGAAGAACTACTGGCGGC-3'
AGCTGATTACCCAGAGAAAGTTCGACAATCTGACCAAGGCCGAGAGAGGCGGCCTGAGCGAACTGGATAA
GGCCGGCTTCATCAAGAGACAGCTGGTGGAAACCCGGCAGATCACAAAGCACGTGGCACAGATCCTGGAC
TCCCGGATGAACACTAAGTACGACGAGAATGACAAGCTGATCCGGGAAGTGAAAGTGATCACCCTGAAGT
CCAAGCTGGTGTCCGATTTCCGGAAGGATTTCCAGTTTTACAAAGTGCGCGAGATCAACAACTACCACCA
CGCCCACGACGCCTACCTGAACGCCGTCGTGGGAACCGCCCTGATCAAAAAGTACCCTGCGCTGGAAAGC
GAGTTCGTGTACGGCGACTACAAGGTGTACGACGTGCGGAAGATGATCGCCAAGAGCGAGCAGGAAATCG
GCAAGGCTACCGCCAAGTACTTCTTCTACAGCAACATCATGAACTTTTTCAAGACCGAGATTACCCTGGC
CAACGGCGAGATCCGGAAGGCGCCTCTGATCGAGACAAACGGCGAAACCGGGGAGATCGTGTGGGATAAG
GGCCGGGATTTTGCCACCGTGCGGAAAGTGCTGAGCATGCCCCAAGTGAATATCGTGAAAAAGACCGAGG
TGCAGACAGGCGGCTTCAGCAAAGAGTCTATCCTGCCCAAGAGGAACAGCGATAAGCTGATCGCCAGAAA
GAAGGACTGGGACCCTAAGAAGTACGGCGGCTTCGACAGCCCCACCGTGGCCTATTCTGTGCTGGTGGTG
GCCAAAGTGGAAAAGGGCAAGTCCAAGAAACTGAAGAGTGTGAAAGAGCTGCTGGGGATCACCATCATGG
AAAGAAGCAGCTTCGAGAAGAATCCCATCGACTTT
